>Addgene plasmid #219343 | SFFV-RAX-Brd 427 | addgene full sequence | sequence record 449083 | Addgene NGS Result
ATTTATGCAGAGGCCGAGGCCGCCTCGGCCTCTGAGCTATTCCAGAAGTAGTGAGGAGGCTTTTTTGGAG
GCCTAGGGACGTACCCAATTCGCCCTATAGTGAGTCGTATTACGCGCGCTCACTGGCCGTCGTTTTACAA
CGTCGTGACTGGGAAAACCCTGGCGTTACCCAACTTAATCGCCTTGCAGCACATCCCCCTTTCGCCAGCT
GGCGTAATAGCGAAGAGGCCCGCACCGATCGCCCTTCCCAACAGTTGCGCAGCCTGAATGGCGAATGGG
[124 nt withheld, positions 280-403]
C
[91 nt withheld, positions 405-495]
A
[49 nt withheld, positions 497-545]
CCTTTGACGTTGGAGTCCACGTTCTTT
[37 nt withheld, positions 573-609]
ACCCTATCTCGGTCTATTCTTTTGATTTATAAGGGATTTTGCCGATTTCGGCCTATTGGTTAAAAAATGA
GCTGATTTAACAAAAATTTAACGCGAATTTTAACAAAATATTAACGCTTACAATTTAGGTGGCACTTTTC
GGGGAAATGTGCGCGGAACCCCTATTTGTTTATTTTTCTAAATACATTCAAATATGTATCCGCTCATGAG
ACAATAACCCTGATAAATGCTTCAATAATATTGAAAAAGGAAGAGTATGAGTATTCAACATTTCCGTGTC
GCCCTTATTCCCTTTTTTGCGGCATTTTGCCTTCCTGTTTTTGCTCACCCAGAAACGCTGGTGAAAGTAA
AAGATGCTGAAGATCAGTTGGGTGCACGAGTGGGTTACATCGAACTGGATCTCAACAGCGGTAAGATCCT
TGAGAGTTTTCGCCCCGAAGAACGTTTTCCAATGATGAGCACTTTTAAAGTTCTGCTATGTGGCGCGGTA
TTATCCCGTATTGACGCCGGGCAAGAGCAACTCGGTCGCCGCATACACTATTCTCAGAATGACTTGGTTG
AGTACTCACCAGTCACAGAAAAGCATCTTACGGATGGCATGACAGTAAGAGAATTATGCAGTGCTGCCAT
AACCATGAGTGATAACACTGCGGCCAACTTACTTCTGACAACGATCGGAGGACCGAAGGAGCTAACCGCT
TTTTTGCACAACATGGGGGATCATGTAACTCGCCTTGATCGTTGGGAACCGGAGCTGAATGAAGCCATAC
CAAACGACGAGCGTGACACCACGATGCCTGTAGCAATGGCAACAACGTTGCGCAAACTATTAACTGGCGA
ACTACTTACTCTAGCTTCCCGGCAACAATTAATAGACTGGATGGAGGCGGATAAAGTTGCAGGACCACTT
CTGCGCTCGGCCCTTCCGGCTGGCTGGTTTATTGCTGATAAATCTGGAGCCGGTGAGCGTGGGTCTCGCG
GTATCATTGCAGCACTGGGGCCAGATGGTAAGCCCTCCCGTATCGTAGTTATCTACACGACGGGGAGTCA
GGCAACTATGGATGAACGAAATAGACAGATCGCTGAGATAGGTGCCTCACTGATTAAGCATTGGTAACTG
TCAGACCAAGTTTACTCATATATACTTTAGATTGATTTAAAACTTCATTTTTAATTTAAAAGGATCTAGG
TGAAGATCCTTTTTGATAATCTCATGACCAAAATCCCTTAACGTGAGTTTTCGTTCCACTGAGCGTCAGA
CCCCGTAGAAAAGATCAAAGGATCTTCTTGAGATCCTTTTTTTCTGCGCGTAATCTGCTGCTTGCAAACA
AAAAAACCACCGCTACCAGCGGTGGTTTGTTTGCCGGATCAAGAGCTACCAACTCTTTTTCCGAAGGTAA
CTGGCTTCAGCAGAGCGCAGATACCAAATACTGTTCTTCTAGTGTAGCCGTAGTTAGGCCACCACTTCAA
GAACTCTGTAGCACCGCCTACATACCTCGCTCTGCTAATCCTGTTACCAGTGGCTGCTGCCAGTGGCGAT
AAGTCGTGTCTTACCGGGTTGGACTCAAGACGATAGTTACCGGATAAGGCGCAGCGGTCGGGCTGAACGG
GGGGTTCGTGCACACAGCCCAGCTTGGAGCGAACGACCTACACCGAACTGAGATACCTACAGCGTGAGCT
ATGAGAAAGCGCCACGCTTCCCGAAGGGAGAAAGGCGGACAGGTATCCGGTAAGCGGCAGGGTCGGAACA
GGAGAGCGCACGAGGGAGCTTCCAGGGGGAAACGCCTGGTATCTTTATAGTCCTGTCGGGTTTCGCCACC
TCTGACTTGAGCGTCGATTTTTGTGATGCTCGTCAGGGGGGCGGAGCCTATGGAAAAACGCCAGCAACGC
GGCCTTTTTACGGTTCCTGGCCTTTTGCTGGCCTTTTGCTCACATGTTCTTTCCTGCGTTATCCCCTGAT
TCTGTGGATAACCGTATTACCGCCTTTGAGTGAGCTGATACCGCTCGCCGCAGCCGAACGACCGAGCGCA
GCGAGTCAGTGAGCGAGGAAGCGGAAGAGCGCCCAATACGCAAACCGCCTCTCCCCGCGCGTTGGCCGAT
TCATTAATGCAGCTGGCACGACAGGTTTCCCGACTGGAAAGCGGGCAGTGAGCGCAACGCAATTAATGTG
AGTTAGCTCACTCATTAGGCACCCCAGGCTTTACACTTTATGCTTCCGGCTCGTATGTTGTGTGGAATTG
TGAGCGGATAACAATTTCACACAGGAAACAGCTATGACCATGATTACGCCAAGCGCGCAATTAACCCTCA
CTAAAGGGAACAAAAGCTGGAGCTGCAAGCTTAATGTAGTCTTATGCAATACTCTTGTAGTCTTGCAACA
TGGTAACGATGAGTTAGCAACATGCCTTACAAGGAGAGAAAAAGCACCGTGCATGCCGATTGGTGGAAGT
AAGGTGGTACGATCGTGCCTTATTAGGAAGGCAACAGACGGGTCTGACATGGATTGGACGAACCACTGAA
TTGCCGCATTGCAGAGATATTGTATTTAAGTGCCTAGCTCGATACATAAACGGGTCTCTCTGGTTAGACC
AGATCTGAGCCTGGGAGCTCTCTGGCTAACTAGGGAACCCACTGCTTAAGCCTCAATAAAGCTTGCCTTG
AGTGCTTCAAGTAGTGTGTGCCCGTCTGTTGTGTGACTCTGGTAACTAGAGATCCCTCAGACCCTTTTAG
TCAGTGTGGAAAATCTCTAGCAGTGGCGCCCGAACAGGGACTTGAAAGCGAAAGGGAAACCAGAGGAGCT
CTCTCGACGCAGGACTCGGCTTGCTGAAGCGCGCACGGCAAGAGGCGAGGGGCGGCGACTGGTGAGTACG
CCAAAAATTTTGACTAGCGGAGGCTAGAAGGAGAGAGATGGGTGCGAGAGCGTCAGTATTAAGCGGGGGA
GAATTAGATCGCGATGGGAAAAAATTCGGTTAAGGCCAGGGGGAAAGAAAAAATATAAATTAAAACATAT
AGTATGGGCAAGCAGGGAGCTAGAACGATTCGCAGTTAATCCTGGCCTGTTAGAAACATCAGAAGGCTGT
AGACAAATACTGGGACAGCTACAACCATCCCTTCAGACAGGATCAGAAGAACTTAGATCATTATATAATA
CAGTAGCAACCCTCTATTGTGTGCATCAAAGGATAGAGATAAAAGACACCAAGGAAGCTTTAGACAAGAT
AGAGGAAGAGCAAAACAAAAGTAAGACCACCGCACAGCAAGCGGCCGCTGATCTTCAGACCTGGAGGAGG
AGATATGAGGGACAATTGGAGAAGTGAATTATATAAATATAAAGTAGTAAAAATTGAACCATTAGGAGTA
GCACCCACCAAGGCAAAGAGAAGAGTGGTGCAGAGAGAAAAAAGAGCAGTGGGAATAGGAGCTTTGTTCC
TTGGGTTCTTGGGAGCAGCAGGAAGCACTATGGGCGCAGCGTCAATGACGCTGACGGTACAGGCCAGACA
ATTATTGTCTGGTATAGTGCAGCAGCAGAACAATTTGCTGAGGGCTATTGAGGCGCAACAGCATCTGTTG
CAACTCACAGTCTGGGGCATCAAGCAGCTCCAGGCAAGAATCCTGGCTGTGGAAAGATACCTAAAGGATC
AACAGCTCCTGGGGATTTGGGGTTGCTCTGGAAAACTCATTTGCACCACTGCTGTGCCTTGGAATGCTAG
TTGGAGTAATAAATCTCTGGAACAGATTTGGAATCACACGACCTGGATGGAGTGGGACAGAGAAATTAAC
AATTACACAAGCTTAATACACTCCTTAATTGAAGAATCGCAAAACCAGCAAGAAAAGAATGAACAAGAAT
TATTGGAATTAGATAAATGGGCAAGTTTGTGGAATTGGTTTAACATAACAAATTGGCTGTGGTATATAAA
ATTATTCATAATGATAGTAGGAGGCTTGGTAGGTTTAAGAATAGTTTTTGCTGTACTTTCTATAGTGAAT
AGAGTTAGGCAGGGATATTCACCATTATCGTTTCAGACCCACCTCCCAACCCCGAGGGGACCCGACAGGC
CCGAAGGAATAGAAGAAGAAGGTGGAGAGAGAGACAGAGACAGATCCATTCGATTAGTGAACGGATCTCG
ACGGTATCGGTTAACTTTTAAAAGAAAAGGGGGGATTGGGGGGTACAGTGCAGGGGAAAGAATAGTAGAC
ATAATAGCAACAGACATACAAACTAAAGAATTACAAAAACAAATTACAAAAATTCAAAATTTTATCGATC
ACGAGACTAGCCTCGAGCTGGCTGCAGTAACGCCATTTTGCAAGGCATGGAAAAATACCAAACCAAGAAT
AGAGAAGTTCAGATCAAGGGCGGGTACATGAAAATAGCTAACGTTGGGCCAAACAGGATATCTGCGGTGA
GCAGTTTCGGCCCCGGCCCGGGGCCAAGAACAGATGGTCACCGCAGTTTCGGCCCCGGCCCGAGGCCAAG
AACAGATGGTCCCCAGATATGGCCCAACCCTCAGCAGTTTCTTAAGACCCATCAGATGTTTCCAGGCTCC
CCCAAGGACCTGAAATGACCCTGCGCCTTATTTGAATTAACCAATCAGCCTGCTTCTCGCTTCTGTTCGC
GCGCTTCTGCTTCCCGAGCTCTATAAAAGAGCTCACAACCCCTCACTCGGCGCGCCAGTCCTCCGACAGA
CTGAGTCGGCCGGTCGAATCAAGCTTATCGATACCGTCGACGGATCCGCTAGCCCGCGGTTCGAAATGCA
CCTGCCGGGCTGCGCGCCAGCCATGGCCGACGGGAGCTTCTCGCTTGCCGGCCACCTGCTCCGCAGCCCG
GGCGGGAGCACCTCGCGACTTCACAGCATCGAGGCCATCCTGGGGTTTACCAAGGACGACGGGATCCTCG
GCACCTTCCCGGCGGAGCGGGGCGCCCGGGGCGCGAAGGAGCGGGATAGGAGGCTGGGCGCGCGGCCCGC
CTGCCCCAAGGCGCCCGAGGAAGGCTCCGAGCCCTCCCCGCCGCCAGCCCCGGCGCCCGCCCCCGAGTAC
GAAGCCCCTCGACCCTACTGCCCCAAGGAGCCCGGGGAGGCACGGCCGAGCCCAGGGCTGCCCGTCGGGC
CAGCCACCGGCGAAGCGAAACTGTCAGAGGAGGAACAGCCCAAGAAAAAGCATCGGCGGAACCGCACGAC
TTTCACCACGTACCAGCTGCATGAGCTGGAGCGCGCGTTCGAGAAGTCCCACTACCCGGACGTGTACAGC
CGCGAGGAGCTGGCCGGCAAGGTCAACCTACCAGAGGTCCGGGTCCAGGTGTGGTTCCAGAACCGACGGG
CTAAGTGGCGGCGGCAGGAGAAGCTGGAAGTGTCCTCCATGAAGCTGCAGGACTCGCCCCTCCTCTCCTT
CAGCCGCTCCCCGCCCTCCGCGACGCTGTCGCCCCTCGGGGCGGGCCCGGGCAGCGGTGGCGGGCCGGCT
GGGGGCGCGCTGCCGCTGGAGTCCTGGCTCGGGCCGCCGCTGCCGGGCGGGGGCGCCACGGCGCTGCAGA
GCCTGCCGGGCTTCGGGCCGCCGGCGCAGAGCCTGCCTGCCAGCTACACGCCACCGCCGCCGCCTCCGCC
CTTCCTGAACTCCCCGCCGTTGGGCCCCGGCCTGCAACCTCTCGCGCCGCCGCCGCCCTCCTACCCGTGC
GGGCCCGGCTTCGGGGACAAGTTCCCGCTGGACGAGGCGGACCCGCGCAACAGCAGCATCGCGGCGCTGC
GTCTGAAAGCCAAGGAGCACATCCAGGCCATCGGGAAGCCGTGGCAGGCCCTCTAGACCGGTCGGATCCC
CCGGGCTGCAGGAATTCGAGCATCTTACCGCCATTTATTCCCATATTTGTTCTGTTTTTCTTGATTTGGG
TATACATTTAAATGTTAATAAAACAAAATGGTGGGGCAATCATTTACATTTTTAGGGATATGTAATTACT
AGTTCAGGTGTATTGCCACAAGACAAACATGTTAAGAAACTTTCCCGTTATTTACGCTCTGTTCCTGTTA
ATCAACCTCTGGATTACAAAATTTGTGAAAGATTGACTGATATTCTTAACTATGTTGCTCCTTTTACGCT
GTGTGGATATGCTGCTTTAATGCCTCTGTATCATGCTATTGCTTCCCGTACGGCTTTCGTTTTCTCCTCC
TTGTATAAATCCTGGTTGCTGTCTCTTTATGAGGAGTTGTGGCCCGTTGTCCGTCAACGTGGCGTGGTGT
GCTCTGTGTTTGCTGACGCAACCCCCACTGGCTGGGGCATTGCCACCACCTGTCAACTCCTTTCTGGGAC
TTTCGCTTTCCCCCTCCCGATCGCCACGGCAGAACTCATCGCCGCCTGCCTTGCCCGCTGCTGGACAGGG
GCTAGGTTGCTGGGCACTGATAATTCCGTGGTGTTGTCGGGGAAGCTGACGTCCTTTGCAATTCGATATC
AAGCTGTACCTTCTAGATGTACATAGATATCAGCGCTTCTAGACCAATGACTTACAAGGCAGCTGTAGAT
CTTAGCCACTTTTTAAAAGAAAAGGGGGGACTGGAAGGGCTAATTCACTCCCAACGAAGACAAGATCTGC
TTTTTGCTTGTACTGGGTCTCTCTGGTTAGACCAGATCTGAGCCTGGGAGCTCTCTGGCTAACTAGGGAA
CCCACTGCTTAAGCCTCAATAAAGCTTGCCTTGAGTGCTTCAAGTAGTGTGTGCCCGTCTGTTGTGTGAC
TCTGGTAACTAGAGATCCCTCAGACCCTTTTAGTCAGTGTGGAAAATCTCTAGCAGTAGTAGTTCATGTC
ATCTTATTATTCAGTATTTATAACTTGCAAAGAAATGAATATCAGAGAGTGAGAGGAACTTGTTTATTGC
AGCTTATAATGGTTACAAATAAAGCAATAGCATCACAAATTTCACAAATAAAGCATTTTTTTCACTGCAT
TCTAGTTGTGGTTTGTCCAAACTCATCAATGTATCTTATCATGTCTGGCTCTAGCTATCCCGCCCCTAAC
TCCGCCCATCCCGCCCCTAACTCCGCCCAGTTCCGCCCATTCTCCGCCCCATGGCTGACTAATTTTTTTT
Features (pLannotate 1.2.2; 29 found; start..end, strand, type, name):
     94..112     -  promoter       T7 promoter: promoter for bacteriophage T7 RNA polymerase
    120..275     +  CDS            lacZα (fragment): LacZα fragment of β-galactosidase; lacZ fragment
    280..708     +  rep_origin     f1 ori (sequence partly withheld): f1 bacteriophage origin of replication; arrow indicates direction of (+) strand synthesis
    761..865     +  promoter       AmpR promoter: bla
    866..1726    +  CDS            AmpR: β-lactamase; bla; confers resistance to ampicillin, carbenicillin, and related antibiotics
   1897..2485    +  rep_origin     ori: high-copy-number ColE1/pMB1/pBR322/pUC origin of replication
   2668..2760    +  CDS            lacI (fragment): lac repressor; lacI; The lac repressor binds to the lac operator to inhibit transcription in E. coli. This inhibition can be relieved by adding lactose or isopropyl-β-D-thiogalactopyranoside (IPTG).
   2773..2794    +  protein_bind   CAP binding site: CAP binding activates transcription in the presence of cAMP. E. coli catabolite activator protein
   2809..2839    +  promoter       lac promoter: promoter for the E. coli lac operon
   2847..2863    +  protein_bind   lac operator: The lac repressor binds to the lac operator to inhibit transcription in E. coli. This inhibition can be relieved by adding lactose or isopropyl-β-D-thiogalactopyranoside (IPTG). lac repressor encoded by lacI
   2908..2926    +  promoter       T3 promoter: promoter for bacteriophage T3 RNA polymerase
   2954..3180    +  promoter       RSV promoter: Rous sarcoma virus enhancer/promoter
   3181..3361    +  LTR            5' LTR (truncated): truncated 5' long terminal repeat (LTR) from HIV-1
   3408..3533    +  misc_feature   HIV-1 Ψ: packaging signal of human immunodeficiency virus type 1
   3517..3880    +  CDS            HIV-1 gag (fragment): gag protein from human immunodeficiency virus 1; gag
   4026..4259    +  misc_feature   RRE: The Rev response element (RRE) of HIV-1 allows for Rev-dependent mRNA export from the nucleus to the cytoplasm.
   4636..4736    +  CDS            Rev (fragment): human immunodeficiency virus 1 (HIV-1) Rev protein; rev; enhances nuclear export of unspliced and incompletely spliced viral mRNAs
   4755..4872    +  misc_feature   cPPT/CTS: central polypurine tract and central termination sequence of HIV-1
   4906..5307    +  promoter       SFFV promoter: spleen focus-forming virus long terminal repeat (LTR) promoter
   5317..5340    +  misc_feature   MCS (fragment): pBluescript multiple cloning site
   5365..6402    +  CDS            RAX: RX_HUMAN - Also known as RX. Experimental evidence at protein level: Swiss-Prot protein existence level 1. Plays a critical role in eye formation by regulating the initial specification of retinal cells and/or their subsequent proliferation. Binds to the photoreceptor conserved element-I (PCE- 1/Ret 1) in the photoreceptor cell-specific arrestin promoter. From Homo sapiens (Human).
   6413..6438    +  misc_feature   MCS (fragment): pBluescript multiple cloning site
   6438..6497    +  CDS            S (fragment): HBSAG_WHV6 - Experimental evidence at transcript level: Swiss-Prot protein existence level 2. The middle envelope protein plays an important role in the budding of the virion. It is involved in the induction of budding in a nucleocapsid independent way. In this process the majority of envelope proteins bud to form subviral lipoprotein particles of 22 nm of diameter that do not contain a nucleocapsid (By similarity). From Woodchuck hepatitis B virus (isolate w64/pWS23) (WHV).
   6629..7032    +  misc_feature   WPRE: woodchuck hepatitis virus posttranscriptional regulatory element
   7090..7149    +  CDS            nef (fragment): NEF_HV1Z2 - Experimental evidence at protein level: Swiss-Prot protein existence level 1. Extracellular Nef protein targets CD4(+) T-lymphocytes for apoptosis by interacting with CXCR4 surface receptors. From Human immunodeficiency virus type 1 group M subtype D (isolate Z2/CDC-Z34) (HIV-1).
   7151..7384    +  LTR            3' LTR (ΔU3): self-inactivating 3' long terminal repeat (LTR) from HIV-1
   7456..7577    +  polyA_signal   SV40 poly(A) signal: SV40 polyadenylation signal
   7596..7617    +  rep_origin     SV40 ori (fragment): SV40 origin of replication
   7617..73      +  rep_origin     SV40 ori (across the origin): SV40 origin of replication
