[The description below was written by a language model from this plasmid's Addgene catalogue record and pLannotate feature annotations shown in this document.]
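Description:
SFFV-RAX-Brd 427 is a lentiviral transfer plasmid built on the SFFV-MCS backbone that expresses the human transcription factor RAX (also known as RX or MCOP3) together with a construct-specific DNA barcode. It is propagated in E. coli through a high-copy ColE1/pUC-type origin with ampicillin selection (AmpR/β-lactamase). The bacterial portion also retains pBluescript-type remnants such as an f1 origin, lacZα and lac regulatory fragments, and T7 and T3 promoters. The sequenced record is about 7.7 kb, consistent with the stated backbone plus the roughly 1 kb insert. No mammalian selection marker or fluorescent reporter is annotated.

The viral cassette has a third-generation, self-inactivating layout. An RSV promoter drives a truncated HIV-1 5' LTR to produce the genomic RNA in packaging cells. This is followed by the Ψ packaging signal with a partial gag sequence, the Rev response element for Rev-dependent nuclear export, and the cPPT/CTS element that aids transduction. The internal spleen focus-forming virus (SFFV) promoter drives the RAX coding sequence, which was cloned by restriction enzymes between flanking multiple-cloning-site fragments. Downstream, a WPRE enhances transcript stability and expression. According to the depositor, the barcode sits after the WPRE at an XbaI site, ahead of the ΔU3 3' LTR, although it is not annotated in the feature table. An SV40 poly(A) signal and SV40 origin lie outside the LTRs. Because the barcode lies within the transcribed region, it can report which factor a cell received. This fits the plasmid's role as one member of a barcoded transcription factor library for combinatorial screening in immune cell reprogramming.
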