Addgene plasmid #219343: SFFV-RAX-Brd 427
Purpose: Transcription factor RAX with a specific barcode assigned.
Depositing lab: Filipe Pereira. Depositing organization: Center for Neuroscience and Cell Biology, University of Coimbra. Publication: A combinatorial transcription factor screening platform for immune cell reprogramming. Kurochkin I, Altman AR, Caiado I, Pertiga-Cabral D, Halitzki E, Minaeva M, Zimmermannova O, Henriques-Oliveira L, Klein D, Nair M, Oliveira D, Cajal LR, Knittel R, Feick C, Ringner M, Martin M, Cirovic B, Pires CF, Rosa FF, Sitnicka E, Theis FJ, Pereira CF. Cell Syst. 2026 Jan 21;17(1):101457. doi: 10.1016/j.cels.2025.101457. Epub 2026 Jan 14. PubMed 41539305.
Backbone
  Vector backbone: SFFV-MCS
  Backbone size w/o insert (bp): 6638
  Vector type: Lentiviral
Growth in bacteria
  Bacterial resistance: Ampicillin, 100 μg/mL
  Growth temperature: 37°C
  Growth strain: NEB Stable
  Copy number: High Copy
Gene/Insert
  Gene/Insert name: RAX
  Species: H. sapiens (human)
  Insert size (bp): 1041
  Entrez Gene: RAX (a.k.a. MCOP3, RX)
  Promoter: The spleen focus-forming virus (SFFV) promoter
  Cloning method: Restriction Enzyme; 5′ cloning site Bsp119I (not destroyed); 3′ cloning site BstHI (not destroyed)
Terms and licenses: Academic/Nonprofit Terms; Industry Terms: Not Available to Industry
Depositor comments: Barcode sequence cloned into XbaI restriction site. Design of plasmid is as follows: SFFV-[TF sequence]-WPRE-[Barcode sequence].
How to cite: SFFV-RAX-Brd 427 was a gift from Filipe Pereira (Addgene plasmid # 219343 ; http://n2t.net/addgene:219343 ; RRID:Addgene_219343)
