>Addgene plasmid #219343 | SFFV-RAX-Brd 427 | depositor partial sequence | sequence record 428509 | TF ORF
ATGCACCTGCCGGGCTGCGCGCCAGCCATGGCCGACGGGAGCTTCTCGCTTGCCGGCCACCTGCTCCGCA
GCCCGGGCGGGAGCACCTCGCGACTTCACAGCATCGAGGCCATCCTGGGGTTTACCAAGGACGACGGGAT
CCTCGGCACCTTCCCGGCGGAGCGGGGCGCCCGGGGCGCGAAGGAGCGGGATAGGAGGCTGGGCGCGCGG
CCCGCCTGCCCCAAGGCGCCCGAGGAAGGCTCCGAGCCCTCCCCGCCGCCAGCCCCGGCGCCCGCCCCCG
AGTACGAAGCCCCTCGACCCTACTGCCCCAAGGAGCCCGGGGAGGCACGGCCGAGCCCAGGGCTGCCCGT
CGGGCCAGCCACCGGCGAAGCGAAACTGTCAGAGGAGGAACAGCCCAAGAAAAAGCATCGGCGGAACCGC
ACGACTTTCACCACGTACCAGCTGCATGAGCTGGAGCGCGCGTTCGAGAAGTCCCACTACCCGGACGTGT
ACAGCCGCGAGGAGCTGGCCGGCAAGGTCAACCTACCAGAGGTCCGGGTCCAGGTGTGGTTCCAGAACCG
ACGGGCTAAGTGGCGGCGGCAGGAGAAGCTGGAAGTGTCCTCCATGAAGCTGCAGGACTCGCCCCTCCTC
TCCTTCAGCCGCTCCCCGCCCTCCGCGACGCTGTCGCCCCTCGGGGCGGGCCCGGGCAGCGGTGGCGGGC
CGGCTGGGGGCGCGCTGCCGCTGGAGTCCTGGCTCGGGCCGCCGCTGCCGGGCGGGGGCGCCACGGCGCT
GCAGAGCCTGCCGGGCTTCGGGCCGCCGGCGCAGAGCCTGCCTGCCAGCTACACGCCACCGCCGCCGCCT
CCGCCCTTCCTGAACTCCCCGCCGTTGGGCCCCGGCCTGCAACCTCTCGCGCCGCCGCCGCCCTCCTACC
CGTGCGGGCCCGGCTTCGGGGACAAGTTCCCGCTGGACGAGGCGGACCCGCGCAACAGCAGCATCGCGGC
GCTGCGTCTGAAAGCCAAGGAGCACATCCAGGCCATCGGGAAGCCGTGGCAGGCCCTCTAG
