>Addgene plasmid #219343 | SFFV-RAX-Brd 427 | depositor partial sequence | sequence record 428510 | Barcode sequence
TGTACATAGATATCAGCGCT
